Addgene plasmid #220618: gCBEv3
Purpose: vector for encoding an engineered glycosylase-based cytosine (C) base editor (gCBEv3) driven by EF1a promoter, guide RNAs compatible with SpG driven by hU6, mCherry driven by CBh promoter
Depositing lab: Huawei Tong. Publication: Development of deaminase-free T-to-S base editor and C-to-G base editor by engineered human uracil DNA glycosylase. Tong H, Wang H, Wang X, Liu N, Li G, Wu D, Li Y, Jin M, Li H, Wei Y, Li T, Yuan Y, Shi L, Yao X, Zhou Y, Yang H. Nat Commun. 2024 Jun 8;15(1):4897. doi: 10.1038/s41467-024-49343-5. PubMed 38851742.
Backbone
  Vector backbone: pEF1a
  Vector type: Mammalian Expression
Growth in bacteria
  Bacterial resistance: Ampicillin, 100 μg/mL
  Growth temperature: 37°C
  Growth strain: DH5alpha
  Copy number: High Copy
Gene/Insert
  Gene/Insert name: nSpCas9(Nterm)-XTEN-hUNG2-XTEN-Cas9(Cterm) (alt name: nSpCas9(2-1047;D10A)-XTEN-hUNG2(del1-88;N213D,K184A,A214V)-XTEN-Cas9(1064-1368))
  Species: Synthetic
  Mutation: hUNG2(del1-88;N213D,K184A,A214V), SpCas9(D10A)
  Promoter: hU6, EF1a
  Cloning method: Gibson Cloning
Terms and licenses: Academic/Nonprofit Terms; Industry Terms: Not Available to Industry
Depositor comments: Please visit https://doi.org/10.1101/2024.01.01.573809 for bioRxiv preprint.
How to cite: gCBEv3 was a gift from Huawei Tong (Addgene plasmid # 220618 ; http://n2t.net/addgene:220618 ; RRID:Addgene_220618)
