[The description below was written by a language model from this plasmid's Addgene catalogue record and pLannotate feature annotations shown in this document.]
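Description:
gCBEv3 is a 10.4 kb all-in-one mammalian expression plasmid built on a pEF1a backbone. It carries an engineered, deaminase-free glycosylase-based cytosine base editor together with a guide RNA cassette and a fluorescent marker. It is maintained in E. coli through a high-copy ColE1/pUC-type origin and selected with ampicillin via the β-lactamase gene.

The plasmid contains three transcription units in the same orientation. A human U6 Pol III promoter drives a guide RNA built on the S. pyogenes scaffold, which the record describes as compatible with the SpG Cas9 variant. The feature table shows one complete scaffold followed by a partial second copy, and the record does not state a specific spacer. Next, the EF-1α core promoter with a truncated intron A expresses the editor, which ends at an SV40 polyadenylation signal; a T7 promoter sits just upstream of the coding sequence. The editor is an inlaid fusion. Residues 2–1047 of a D10A Cas9 nickase are joined by an XTEN linker to a truncated human uracil DNA glycosylase (hUNG2 lacking residues 1–88 and carrying N213D, K184A and A214V). A second XTEN linker then connects this to Cas9 residues 1064–1368. According to the associated publication title, engineered UNG of this kind supports C-to-G base editing without a deaminase. Finally, a CBh promoter (CMV enhancer, chicken β-actin promoter and hybrid intron) drives mCherry with a bGH polyadenylation signal, which allows transfected cells to be identified or sorted.

The construct is intended for programmable cytosine base editing in transfected mammalian cells.
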