Features (pLannotate 1.2.2; 21 found; start..end, strand, type, name):
      1..105     -  promoter       AmpR promoter: bla
    144..384     +  promoter       U6 promoter: RNA polymerase III promoter for human U6 snRNA
    411..486     +  misc_RNA       gRNA scaffold: guide RNA scaffold for the Streptococcus pyogenes CRISPR/Cas9 system
    493..536     +  misc_RNA       gRNA scaffold (fragment): guide RNA scaffold for the Streptococcus pyogenes CRISPR/Cas9 system
    592..803     +  promoter       EF-1α core promoter: core promoter for human elongation factor EF-1α
    804..913     +  intron         EF-1α intron A (fragment): intron upstream of the start codon of human EF-1α
   1539..1742    +  intron         EF-1α intron A: truncated intron upstream of the start codon of human EF-1α
   1768..1786    +  promoter       T7 promoter: promoter for bacteriophage T7 RNA polymerase
   1869..3470    +  CDS            dCas9(N): N-terminal portion of catalytically inactive Streptococcus pyogenes dCas9 carrying the D10A mutation (Zetsche et al., 2015)
   3471..5007    +  CDS            Cas9(C) (fragment): C-terminal portion of Streptococcus pyogenes Cas9 (Zetsche et al., 2015)
   5034..5777    +  CDS            UNG (fragment): UNG_HUMAN - Also known as DGU, UNG1 Experimental evidence at protein level: Swiss-Prot protein existence level 1. Excises uracil residues from the DNA which can arise as a result of misincorporation of dUMP residues by DNA polymerase or due to deamination of cytosine. From Homo sapiens (Human).
   5874..6784    +  CDS            Cas9(C) (fragment): C-terminal portion of Streptococcus pyogenes Cas9 (Zetsche et al., 2015)
   6863..6997    +  polyA_signal   SV40 poly(A) signal: SV40 polyadenylation signal
   7011..7296    +  enhancer       CMV enhancer: human cytomegalovirus immediate early enhancer; contains an 18-bp deletion relative to the standard CMV enhancer
   7298..7425    +  promoter       chicken β-actin promoter (fragment): contains a 21-bp deletion relative to the standard chicken β-actin promoter
   7429..7585    +  promoter       chicken β-actin promoter (fragment): contains a 21-bp deletion relative to the standard chicken β-actin promoter
   7586..7813    +  intron         hybrid intron: hybrid between chicken β-actin (CBA) and minute virus of mice (MMV) introns (Gray et al., 2011)
   7838..8547    +  CDS            mCherry (fragment): monomeric derivative of DsRed fluorescent protein (Shaner et al., 2004) mammalian codon-optimized
   8571..8682    +  polyA_signal   bGH poly(A) signal: bovine growth hormone polyadenylation signal
   8803..9391    -  rep_origin     ori: high-copy-number ColE1/pMB1/pBR322/pUC origin of replication
   9562..10422   -  CDS            AmpR: β-lactamase; bla; confers resistance to ampicillin, carbenicillin, and related antibiotics
>Addgene plasmid #220618 | gCBEv3 | addgene full sequence | sequence record 436973 | Addgene NGS Result
ACTCTTCCTTTTTCAATATTATTGAAGCATTTATCAGGGTTATTGTCTCATGAGCGGATACATATTTGAA
TGTATTTAGAAAAATAAACAAATAGGGGTTCCGCGCACATTTCCCCGAAAAGTGCCACCTGACGTCTAAG
TAGGAGGGCCTATTTCCCATGATTCCTTCATATTTGCATATACGATACAAGGCTGTTAGAGAGATAATTG
GAATTAATTTGACTGTAAACACAAAGATATTAGTACAAAATACGTGACGTAGAAAGTAATAATTTCTTGG
GTAGTTTGCAGTTTTAAAATTATGTTTTAAAATGGACTATCATATGCTTACCGTAACTTGAAAGTATTTC
GATTTCTTGGCTTTATATATCTTGTGGAAAGGACGAAACACCGGGTCTTCGAGAAGACCTGTTTTAGAGC
TAGAAATAGCAAGTTAAAATAAGGCTAGTCCGTTATCAACTTGAAAAAGTGGCACCGAGTCGGTGCTTTT
TTGTTTTAGAGCTAGAAATAGCAAGTTAAAATAAGGCTAGTCCGTTTTTAGCGCGTGCGCCAATTCTGCA
GACAAATGGCTCGGCTCCGGTGCCCGTCAGTGGGCAGAGCGCACATCGCCCACAGTCCCCGAGAAGTTGG
GGGGAGGGGTCGGCAATTGAACCGGTGCCTAGAGAAGGTGGCGCGGGGTAAACTGGGAAAGTGATGTCGT
GTACTGGCTCCGCCTTTTTCCCGAGGGTGGGGGAGAACCGTATATAAGTGCAGTAGTCGCCGTGAACGTT
CTTTTTCGCAACGGGTTTGCCGCCAGAACACAGGTAAGTGCCGTGTGTGGTTCCCGCGGGCCTGGCCTCT
TTACGGGTTATGGCCCTTGCGTGCCTTGAATTACTTCCACCTGGCTGCAGTACGTGATTCTTGATCCCGA
GCTTCGGGTTGGAAGTGGGTGGGAGAGTTCGAGGCCTTGCGCTTAAGGAGCCCCTTCGCCTCGTGCTTGA
GTTGAGGCCTGGCCTGGGCGCTGGGGCCGCCGCGTGCGAATCTGGTGGCACCTTCGCGCCTGTCTCGCTG
CTTTCGATAAGTCTCTAGCCATTTAAAATTTTTGATGACCTGCTGCGACGCTTTTTTTCTGGCAAGATAG
TCTTGTAAATGCGGGCCAAGATCTGCACACTGGTATTTCGGTTTTTGGGGCCGCGGGCGGCGACGGGGCC
CGTGCGTCCCAGCGCACATGTTCGGCGAGGCGGGGCCTGCGAGCGCGGCAACCGAGAATCGGACGGGGGT
AGTCTCAAGCTGGCCGGCCTGCTCTGGTGCCTGGCCTCGCGCCGCCGTGTATCGCCCCGCCCTGGGCGGC
AAGGCTGGCCCGGTCGGCACCAGTTGCGTGAGCGGAAAGATGGCCGCTTCCCGGCCCTGCTGCAGGGAGC
TCAAAATGGAGGACGCGGCGCTCGGGAGAGCGGGCGGGTGAGTCACCCACACAAAGGAAAAGGGCCTTTC
CGTCCTCAGCCGTCGCTTCATGTGACTCCACGGAGTACCGGGCGCCGTCCAGGCACCTCGATTAGTTCTC
GAGCTTTTGGAGTACGTCGTCTTTAGGTTGGGGGGAGGGGTTTTATGCGATGGAGTTTCCCCACACTGAG
TGGGTGGAGACTGAAGTTAGGCCAGCTTGGCACTTGATGTAATTCTCCTTGGAATTTGCCCTTTTTGAGT
TTGGATCTTGGTTCATTCTCAAGCCTCAGACAGTGGTTCAAAGTTTTTTTCTTCCATTTCAGGTGTCGTG
AGGAATTAGCTTGGTACTAATACGACTCACTATAGGGAGAGCCGCCACCATGAAACGGACAGCCGACGGA
AGCGAGTTCGAGTCACCAAAGAAGAAGCGGAAAGTCTCTGGCGGCTCAGACAAGAAGTACAGCATCGGCC
TGGCCATCGGCACCAACTCTGTGGGCTGGGCCGTGATCACCGACGAGTACAAGGTGCCCAGCAAGAAATT
CAAGGTGCTGGGCAACACCGACCGGCACAGCATCAAGAAGAACCTGATCGGAGCCCTGCTGTTCGACAGC
GGCGAAACAGCCGAGGCCACCCGGCTGAAGAGAACCGCCAGAAGAAGATACACCAGACGGAAGAACCGGA
TCTGCTATCTGCAAGAGATCTTCAGCAACGAGATGGCCAAGGTGGACGACAGCTTCTTCCACAGACTGGA
AGAGTCCTTCCTGGTGGAAGAGGATAAGAAGCACGAGCGGCACCCCATCTTCGGCAACATCGTGGACGAG
GTGGCCTACCACGAGAAGTACCCCACCATCTACCACCTGAGAAAGAAACTGGTGGACAGCACCGACAAGG
CCGACCTGCGGCTGATCTATCTGGCCCTGGCCCACATGATCAAGTTCCGGGGCCACTTCCTGATCGAGGG
CGACCTGAACCCCGACAACAGCGACGTGGACAAGCTGTTCATCCAGCTGGTGCAGACCTACAACCAGCTG
TTCGAGGAAAACCCCATCAACGCCAGCGGCGTGGACGCCAAGGCCATCCTGTCTGCCAGACTGAGCAAGA
GCAGACGGCTGGAAAATCTGATCGCCCAGCTGCCCGGCGAGAAGAAGAATGGCCTGTTCGGAAACCTGAT
TGCCCTGAGCCTGGGCCTGACCCCCAACTTCAAGAGCAACTTCGACCTGGCCGAGGATGCCAAACTGCAG
CTGAGCAAGGACACCTACGACGACGACCTGGACAACCTGCTGGCCCAGATCGGCGACCAGTACGCCGACC
TGTTTCTGGCCGCCAAGAACCTGTCCGACGCCATCCTGCTGAGCGACATCCTGAGAGTGAACACCGAGAT
CACCAAGGCCCCCCTGAGCGCCTCTATGATCAAGAGATACGACGAGCACCACCAGGACCTGACCCTGCTG
AAAGCTCTCGTGCGGCAGCAGCTGCCTGAGAAGTACAAAGAGATTTTCTTCGACCAGAGCAAGAACGGCT
ACGCCGGCTACATTGACGGCGGAGCCAGCCAGGAAGAGTTCTACAAGTTCATCAAGCCCATCCTGGAAAA
GATGGACGGCACCGAGGAACTGCTCGTGAAGCTGAACAGAGAGGACCTGCTGCGGAAGCAGCGGACCTTC
GACAACGGCAGCATCCCCCACCAGATCCACCTGGGAGAGCTGCACGCCATTCTGCGGCGGCAGGAAGATT
TTTACCCATTCCTGAAGGACAACCGGGAAAAGATCGAGAAGATCCTGACCTTCCGCATCCCCTACTACGT
GGGCCCTCTGGCCAGGGGAAACAGCAGATTCGCCTGGATGACCAGAAAGAGCGAGGAAACCATCACCCCC
TGGAACTTCGAGGAAGTGGTGGACAAGGGCGCTTCCGCCCAGAGCTTCATCGAGCGGATGACCAACTTCG
ATAAGAACCTGCCCAACGAGAAGGTGCTGCCCAAGCACAGCCTGCTGTACGAGTACTTCACCGTGTATAA
CGAGCTGACCAAAGTGAAATACGTGACCGAGGGAATGAGAAAGCCCGCCTTCCTGAGCGGCGAGCAGAAA
AAGGCCATCGTGGACCTGCTGTTCAAGACCAACCGGAAAGTGACCGTGAAGCAGCTGAAAGAGGACTACT
TCAAGAAAATCGAGTGCTTCGACTCCGTGGAAATCTCCGGCGTGGAAGATCGGTTCAACGCCTCCCTGGG
CACATACCACGATCTGCTGAAAATTATCAAGGACAAGGACTTCCTGGACAATGAGGAAAACGAGGACATT
CTGGAAGATATCGTGCTGACCCTGACACTGTTTGAGGACAGAGAGATGATCGAGGAACGGCTGAAAACCT
ATGCCCACCTGTTCGACGACAAAGTGATGAAGCAGCTGAAGCGGCGGAGATACACCGGCTGGGGCAGGCT
GAGCCGGAAGCTGATCAACGGCATCCGGGACAAGCAGTCCGGCAAGACAATCCTGGATTTCCTGAAGTCC
GACGGCTTCGCCAACAGAAACTTCATGCAGCTGATCCACGACGACAGCCTGACCTTTAAAGAGGACATCC
AGAAAGCCCAGGTGTCCGGCCAGGGCGATAGCCTGCACGAGCACATTGCCAATCTGGCCGGCAGCCCCGC
CATTAAGAAGGGCATCCTGCAGACAGTGAAGGTGGTGGACGAGCTCGTGAAAGTGATGGGCCGGCACAAG
CCCGAGAACATCGTGATCGAAATGGCCAGAGAGAACCAGACCACCCAGAAGGGACAGAAGAACAGCCGCG
AGAGAATGAAGCGGATCGAAGAGGGCATCAAAGAGCTGGGCAGCCAGATCCTGAAAGAACACCCCGTGGA
AAACACCCAGCTGCAGAACGAGAAGCTGTACCTGTACTACCTGCAGAATGGGCGGGATATGTACGTGGAC
CAGGAACTGGACATCAACCGGCTGTCCGACTACGATGTGGACCATATCGTGCCTCAGAGCTTTCTGAAGG
ACGACTCCATCGACAACAAGGTGCTGACCAGAAGCGACAAGAACCGGGGCAAGAGCGACAACGTGCCCTC
CGAAGAGGTCGTGAAGAAGATGAAGAACTACTGGCGGCAGCTGCTGAACGCCAAGCTGATTACCCAGAGA
AAGTTCGACAATCTGACCAAGGCCGAGAGAGGCGGCCTGAGCGAACTGGATAAGGCCGGCTTCATCAAGA
GACAGCTGGTGGAAACCCGGCAGATCACAAAGCACGTGGCACAGATCCTGGACTCCCGGATGAACACTAA
GTACGACGAGAATGACAAGCTGATCCGGGAAGTGAAAGTGATCACCCTGAAGTCCAAGCTGGTGTCCGAT
TTCCGGAAGGATTTCCAGTTTTACAAAGTGCGCGAGATCAACAACTACCACCACGCCCACGACGCCTACC
TGAACGCCGTCGTGGGAACCGCCCTGATCAAAAAGTACCCTAAGCTGGAAAGCGAGTTCGTGTACGGCGA
CTACAAGGTGTACGACGTGCGGAAGATGATCGCCAAGAGCGAGCAGGAAATCGGCAAGGCTACCGCCAAG
TACTTCTTCTACAGCAACATCATGAACTTTTTCAAGAGTGGAGGCTCATCAGGAGGTTCATCAGGCTCAG
AGACACCCGGAACCTCTGAAAGCGCCACACCAGAGAGCTCTGGTGGATCCAGTGGGGGTTCAAACGTGCC
CGTGGGCTTTGGAGAGAGCTGGAAGAAGCACCTCAGCGGGGAGTTCGGGAAACCGTATTTTATCAAGCTA
ATGGGATTTGTTGCAGAAGAAAGAAAGCATTACACTGTTTATCCACCCCCACACCAAGTGTTCACCTGGA
CCCAGATGTGTGACATAAAAGATGTGAAGGTTGTCATCCTGGGACAGGATCCATATCATGGACCTAATCA
AGCTCACGGGCTCTGCTTTAGTGTTCAAAGGCCTGTTCCGCCTCCGCCCAGTTTGGAGAACATTTATGCC
GAGTTGTCTACAGACATAGAGGATTTTGTTCATCCTGGCCATGGAGATTTATCTGGGTGGGCCAAGCAAG
GTGTTCTCCTTCTCGACGTGGTCCTCACGGTTCGTGCCCATCAAGCCAACTCTCATAAGGAGCGAGGCTG
GGAGCAGTTCACTGATGCAGTTGTGTCCTGGCTAAATCAGAACTCGAATGGCCTTGTTTTCTTGCTCTGG
GGCTCTTATGCTCAGAAGAAGGGCAGTGCCATTGATAGGAAGCGGCACCATGTACTACAGACGGCTCATC
CCTCCCCTTTGTCAGTGTATAGAGGGTTCTTTGGATGTAGACACTTTTCAAAGACCAATGAGCTGCTGCA
GAAGTCTGGCAAGAAGCCCATTGACTGGAAGGAGCTGTCCGGGGGTAGCTCTGGCGGCAGCAGTGGATCA
GAGACACCCGGTACCTCCGAGAGCGCAACCCCAGAGTCCTCTGGTGGGTCTAGCGGTGGCAGTGAGACAA
ACGGCGAAACCGGGGAGATCGTGTGGGATAAGGGCCGGGATTTTGCCACCGTGCGGAAAGTGCTGAGCAT
GCCCCAAGTGAATATCGTGAAAAAGACCGAGGTGCAGACAGGCGGCTTCAGCAAAGAGTCTATCCTGCCC
AAGAGGAACAGCGATAAGCTGATCGCCAGAAAGAAGGACTGGGACCCTAAGAAGTACGGCGGCTTCGACA
GCCCCACCGTGGCCTATTCTGTGCTGGTGGTGGCCAAAGTGGAAAAGGGCAAGTCCAAGAAACTGAAGAG
TGTGAAAGAGCTGCTGGGGATCACCATCATGGAAAGAAGCAGCTTCGAGAAGAATCCCATCGACTTTCTG
GAAGCCAAGGGCTACAAAGAAGTGAAAAAGGACCTGATCATCAAGCTGCCTAAGTACTCCCTGTTCGAGC
TGGAAAACGGCCGGAAGAGAATGCTGGCCTCTGCCGGCGAACTGCAGAAGGGAAACGAACTGGCCCTGCC
CTCCAAATATGTGAACTTCCTGTACCTGGCCAGCCACTATGAGAAGCTGAAGGGCTCCCCCGAGGATAAT
GAGCAGAAACAGCTGTTTGTGGAACAGCACAAGCACTACCTGGACGAGATCATCGAGCAGATCAGCGAGT
TCTCCAAGAGAGTGATCCTGGCCGACGCTAATCTGGACAAAGTGCTGTCCGCCTACAACAAGCACCGGGA
TAAGCCCATCAGAGAGCAGGCCGAGAATATCATCCACCTGTTTACCCTGACCAATCTGGGAGCCCCTGCC
GCCTTCAAGTACTTTGACACCACCATCGACCGGAAGAGGTACACCAGCACCAAAGAGGTGCTGGACGCCA
CCCTGATCCACCAGAGCATCACCGGCCTGTACGAGACACGGATCGACCTGTCTCAGCTGGGAGGTGACTC
TGGCGGCTCAAAAAGAACCGCCGACGGCAGCGAATTCGAGCCCAAGAAGAAGAGGAAAGTCTAAACGCGT
CGAACTTGTTTATTGCAGCTTATAATGGTTACAAATAAAGCAATAGCATCACAAATTTCACAAATAAAGC
ATTTTTTTCACTGCATTCTAGTTGTGGTTTGTCCAAACTCATCAATGTATCTTATCATGTCTGGATCGGC
GGCCGGTACCCGTTACATAACTTACGGTAAATGGCCCGCCTGGCTGACCGCCCAACGACCCCCGCCCATT
GACGTCAATAGTAACGCCAATAGGGACTTTCCATTGACGTCAATGGGTGGAGTATTTACGGTAAACTGCC
CACTTGGCAGTACATCAAGTGTATCATATGCCAAGTACGCCCCCTATTGACGTCAATGACGGTAAATGGC
CCGCCTGGCATTGTGCCCAGTACATGACCTTATGGGACTTTCCTACTTGGCAGTACATCTACGTATTAGT
CATCGCTATTACCATGGTCGAGGTGAGCCCCACGTTCTGCTTCACTCTCCCCATCTCCCCCCCCTCCCCA
CCCCCAATTTTGTATTTATTTATTTTTTAATTATTTTGTGCAGCGATGGGGGCGGGGGGGGGGGGGGGGG
GGGGCCCGGGGGGGGGGGGGGGGGGGGGGGGGGGGGGGGGGGGGGGGGGGGGCGAGGCGGAGAGGTGCGG
CGGCAGCCAATCAGAGCGGCGCGCTCCGAAAGTTTCCTTTTATGGCGAGGCGGCGGCGGCGGCGGCCCTA
TAAAAAGCGAAGCGCGCGGCGGGCGGGAGTCGCTGCGCGCTGCCTTCGCCCCGTGCCCCGCTCCGCCGCC
GCCTCGCGCCGCCCGCCCCGGCTCTGACTGACCGCGTTACTCCCACAGGTGAGCGGGCGGGACGGCCCTT
CTCCTCCGGGCTGTAATTAGCTGAGCAAGAGGTAAGGGTTTAAGGGATGGTTGGTTGGTGGGGTATTAAT
GTTTAATTACCTGGAGCACCTGCCTGAAATCACTTTTTTTCAGGTTGGCAGATCCGCTAGCGCCACCATG
GTGAGCAAGGGCGAGGAGGATAACATGGCCATCATCAAGGAGTTCATGCGCTTCAAGGTGCACATGGAGG
GCTCCGTGAACGGCCACGAGTTCGAGATCGAGGGCGAGGGCGAGGGCCGCCCCTACGAGGGCACCCAGAC
CGCCAAGCTGAAGGTGACCAAGGGTGGCCCCCTGCCCTTCGCCTGGGACATCCTGTCCCCTCAGTTCATG
TACGGCTCCAAGGCCTACGTGAAGCACCCCGCCGACATCCCCGACTACTTGAAGCTGTCCTTCCCCGAGG
GCTTCAAGTGGGAGCGCGTGATGAACTTCGATGACGGCGGCGTGGTGACCGTGACCCAGGACTCCTCCCT
GCAGGACGGCGAGTTCATCTACAAGGTGAAGCTGCGCGGCACCAACTTCCCCTCCGACGGCCCCGTAATG
CAGAAGAAAACCATGGGCTGGGAGGCCTCCTCCGAGCGGATGTACCCCGAGGACGGCGCCCTGAAGGGCG
AGATCAAGCAGAGGCTGAAGCTGAAGGACGGCGGCCACTACGACGCTGAGGTCAAGACCACCTACAAGGC
CAAGAAGCCCGTGCAGCTGCCCGGCGCCTACAACGTCAACATCAAGTTGGACATCACCTCCCACAACGAG
GACTACACCATCGTGGAACAGTACGAACGCGCCGAGGGCCGCCACTCCACCGGCGGCATGGACGAGCTGT
ACAAGTAAACCGGTCTCTTGGCCCGGATCCCTGTGCCTTCTAGTTGCCAGCCATCTGTTGTTTGCCCCTC
CCCCGTGCCTTCCTTGACCCTGGAAGGTGCCACTCCCACTGTCCTTTCCTAATAAAATGAGGAAATTGCA
TCGCATTGTCTGAGTAGGTGTCATTCTATTCTGGGGGGTGGGGTGGGGCAGGACAGCAAGGGGGAGGATT
GGGAAAACAATAGCAGGCATGCTGGGGATGCGGTGGGCTCTATGGTGGAAGCTTTCCATAGGCTCCGCCC
CCCTGACGAGCATCACAAAAATCGACGCTCAAGTCAGAGGTGGCGAAACCCGACAGGACTATAAAGATAC
CAGGCGTTTCCCCCTGGAAGCTCCCTCGTGCGCTCTCCTGTTCCGACCCTGCCGCTTACCGGATACCTGT
CCGCCTTTCTCCCTTCGGGAAGCGTGGCGCTTTCTCATAGCTCACGCTGTAGGTATCTCAGTTCGGTGTA
GGTCGTTCGCTCCAAGCTGGGCTGTGTGCACGAACCCCCCGTTCAGCCCGACCGCTGCGCCTTATCCGGT
AACTATCGTCTTGAGTCCAACCCGGTAAGACACGACTTATCGCCACTGGCAGCAGCCACTGGTAACAGGA
TTAGCAGAGCGAGGTATGTAGGCGGTGCTACAGAGTTCTTGAAGTGGTGGCCTAACTACGGCTACACTAG
AAGAACAGTATTTGGTATCTGCGCTCTGCTGAAGCCAGTTACCTTCGGAAAAAGAGTTGGTAGCTCTTGA
TCCGGCAAACAAACCACCGCTGGTAGCGGTGGTTTTTTTGTTTGCAAGCAGCAGATTACGCGCAGAAAAA
AAGGATCTCAAGAAGATCCTTTGATCTTTTCTACGGGGTCTGACGCTCAGTGGAACGAAAACTCACGTTA
AGGGATTTTGGTCATGAGATTATCAAAAAGGATCTTCACCTAGATCCTTTTAAATTAAAAATGAAGTTTT
AAATCAATCTAAAGTATATATGAGTAAACTTGGTCTGACAGTTACCAATGCTTAATCAGTGAGGCACCCA
TCTCAGCGATCTGTCTATTTCGTTCATCCATAGTTGCCTGACTCCCCGTCGTGTAGATAACTACGATACG
GGAGGGCTTACCATCTGGCCCCAGTGCTGCAATGATACCGCGGCTTCCACGCTCACCGGCTCCAGATTTA
TCAGCAATAAACCAGCCAGCCGGAAGGGCCGAGCGCAGAAGTGGTCCTGCAACTTTATCCGCCTCCATCC
AGTCTATTAATTGTTGCCGGGAAGCTAGAGTAAGTAGTTCGCCAGTTAATAGTTTGCGCAACGTTGTTGC
CATTGCTACAGGCATCGTGGTGTCACGCTCGTCGTTTGGTATGGCTTCATTCAGCTCCGGTTCCCAACGA
TCAAGGCGAGTTACATGATCCCCCATGTTGTGCAAAAAAGCGGTTAGCTCCTTCGGTCCTCCGATCGTTG
TCAGAAGTAAGTTGGCCGCAGTGTTATCACTCATGGTTATGGCAGCACTGCATAATTCTCTTACTGTCAT
GCCATCCGTAAGATGCTTTTCTGTGACTGGTGAGTACTCAACCAAGTCATTCTGAGAATAGTGTATGCGG
CGACCGAGTTGCTCTTGCCCGGCGTCAATACGGGATAATACCGCGCCACATAGCAGAACTTTAAAAGTGC
TCATCATTGGAAAACGTTCTTCGGGGCGAAAACTCTCAAGGATCTTACCGCTGTTGAGATCCAGTTCGAT
GTAACCCACTCGTGCACCCAACTGATCTTCAGCATCTTTTACTTTCACCAGCGTTTCTGGGTGAGCAAAA
ACAGGAAGGCAAAATGCCGCAAAAAAGGGAATAAGGGCGACACGGAAATGTTGAATACTCAT
